>Addgene plasmid #158910 | JGI_018081 | addgene full sequence | sequence record 317193 | Addgene NGS Result
TAATACGACTCACTATAGGGGAATTGTGAGCGGATAACAATTCCCCTCTAGAAATAATTTTGTTTAACTT
TAAGAAGGAGATATACCATGGGCAGCAGCCATCATCATCATCATCACAGCAGCGGCCTGGTGCCGCGCGG
CAGCCATATGCTCTTTAACAACGTGTCTATAGCCGGGCTTGCTCATATTGACGCTCCACACACTCTGACA
TCTAAGCAAATTAACGAGCGGTTACAGCCGACCTACGATCGGCTAGGCATTCGTACGGATGTGCTTGGGG
ATGTTGCCGGCATTCACGCGCGTCGTATGTGGGATGCGGACATGCAAGCAAGCGATGCAGCTACTCTGGC
GGCACGCAAAGCTATGACGGATGCGGGAATCACCGCAGGGCAAGTTGGCTTGCTGGTGAACACCAGTGTT
AGCCGTGACTATTTGGAACCATCCACCGCGTCTATAGTAAGTGGCAATCTGGGTGTAGGTGAAGAGTGTG
TAACATTTGATGTTGCTAACGCCTGCCTGGCATTTATTAATGGGATGGATATCGCCGCGAGAATGATCGA
ACGTGGGGAAGTTGATTATGCATTAGTAGTGGATGGCGAGACTGCAAATCTGGTTTACGAAAAAACCTTA
GAAAGAATGACAAGTCCGGATGTGACCGCGCAGGAATTTCGCGATGAACTGGCAGCTCTCACATTAGGGT
GCGGTGCAGCAGCTATGGTTATGGCCAGGGCCGAACTGGTCCCTGACGCGCCGCGCTATCGTGGTGGAGT
TACGCGTTCCGCCACAGAATGGAACACTCTGTGCCGCGGAAATCTGGACCGTATGGTTACCGATACACGT
ATGCTCCTTATTGAGGGCCTGAAGTTAGCTCAAAAGACGTTCGTCGCCGCAATGCAAGCGCTGGGCTGGG
TCGTTGATGAACTGGACCAGTTTGTCATTCATCAGGTGAGCCTGCCTCATACCCAGGCGTTCATTAAAAA
TTTTGGCATTGACCCAAAAAAAGTCATGACAATTTTTGGTGAACACGGGAATATCGGCCCGGCGAGCGTG
CCTATTGTACTAAGCAAATTACGGGAACTGGGGCGGCTGAAAAAAGGCGACCGTATCGCCCTGATGGGTA
TCGGGTCTGGCTTGAACTGCTCGATGGCAGAAGTAGTCTGGTGACTCGAGCACCACCACCACCACCACTG
AGATCCGGCTGCTAACAAAGCCCGAAAGGAAGCTGAGTTGGCTGCTGCCACCGCTGAGCAATAACTAGCA
TAACCCCTTGGGGCCTCTAAACGGGTCTTGAGGGGTTTTTTGCTGAAAGGAGGAACTATATCCGGATTGG
CGAATGGG
[124 nt withheld, positions 1339-1462]
C
[91 nt withheld, positions 1464-1554]
A
[49 nt withheld, positions 1556-1604]
CCTTTGACGTTGGAGTCCACGTTCTTT
[37 nt withheld, positions 1632-1668]
ACCCTATCTCGGTCTATTCTTTTGATTTATAAGGGATTTTGCCGATTTCGGCCTATTGGTTAAAAAATGA
GCTGATTTAACAAAAATTTAACGCGAATTTTAACAAAATATTAACGCTTACAATTTAGGTGGCACTTTTC
GGGGAAATGTGCGCGGAACCCCTATTTGTTTATTTTTCTAAATACATTCAAATATGTATCCGCTCATGAA
TTAATTCTTAGAAAAACTCATCGAGCATCAAATGAAACTGCAATTTATTCATATCAGGATTATCAATACC
ATATTTTTGAAAAAGCCGTTTCTGTAATGAAGGAGAAAACTCACCGAGGCAGTTCCATAGGATGGCAAGA
TCCTGGTATCGGTCTGCGATTCCGACTCGTCCAACATCAATACAACCTATTAATTTCCCCTCGTCAAAAA
TAAGGTTATCAAGTGAGAAATCACCATGAGTGACGACTGAATCCGGTGAGAATGGCAAAAGTTTATGCAT
TTCTTTCCAGACTTGTTCAACAGGCCAGCCATTACGCTCGTCATCAAAATCACTCGCATCAACCAAACCG
TTATTCATTCGTGATTGCGCCTGAGCGAGACGAAATACGCGATCGCTGTTAAAAGGACAATTACAAACAG
GAATCGAATGCAACCGGCGCAGGAACACTGCCAGCGCATCAACAATATTTTCACCTGAATCAGGATATTC
TTCTAATACCTGGAATGCTGTTTTCCCGGGGATCGCAGTGGTGAGTAACCATGCATCATCAGGAGTACGG
ATAAAATGCTTGATGGTCGGAAGAGGCATAAATTCCGTCAGCCAGTTTAGTCTGACCATCTCATCTGTAA
CATCATTGGCAACGCTACCTTTGCCATGTTTCAGAAACAACTCTGGCGCATCGGGCTTCCCATACAATCG
ATAGATTGTCGCACCTGATTGCCCGACATTATCGCGAGCCCATTTATACCCATATAAATCAGCATCCATG
TTGGAATTTAATCGCGGCCTAGAGCAAGACGTTTCCCGTTGAATATGGCTCATAACACCCCTTGTATTAC
TGTTTATGTAAGCAGACAGTTTTATTGTTCATGACCAAAATCCCTTAACGTGAGTTTTCGTTCCACTGAG
CGTCAGACCCCGTAGAAAAGATCAAAGGATCTTCTTGAGATCCTTTTTTTCTGCGCGTAATCTGCTGCTT
GCAAACAAAAAAACCACCGCTACCAGCGGTGGTTTGTTTGCCGGATCAAGAGCTACCAACTCTTTTTCCG
AAGGTAACTGGCTTCAGCAGAGCGCAGATACCAAATACTGTCCTTCTAGTGTAGCCGTAGTTAGGCCACC
ACTTCAAGAACTCTGTAGCACCGCCTACATACCTCGCTCTGCTAATCCTGTTACCAGTGGCTGCTGCCAG
TGGCGATAAGTCGTGTCTTACCGGGTTGGACTCAAGACGATAGTTACCGGATAAGGCGCAGCGGTCGGGC
TGAACGGGGGGTTCGTGCACACAGCCCAGCTTGGAGCGAACGACCTACACCGAACTGAGATACCTACAGC
GTGAGCTATGAGAAAGCGCCACGCTTCCCGAAGGGAGAAAGGCGGACAGGTATCCGGTAAGCGGCAGGGT
CGGAACAGGAGAGCGCACGAGGGAGCTTCCAGGGGGAAACGCCTGGTATCTTTATAGTCCTGTCGGGTTT
CGCCACCTCTGACTTGAGCGTCGATTTTTGTGATGCTCGTCAGGGGGGCGGAGCCTATGGAAAAACGCCA
GCAACGCGGCCTTTTTACGGTTCCTGGCCTTTTGCTGGCCTTTTGCTCACATGTTCTTTCCTGCGTTATC
CCCTGATTCTGTGGATAACCGTATTACCGCCTTTGAGTGAGCTGATACCGCTCGCCGCAGCCGAACGACC
GAGCGCAGCGAGTCAGTGAGCGAGGAAGCGGAAGAGCGCCTGATGCGGTATTTTCTCCTTACGCATCTGT
GCGGTATTTCACACCGCAATGGTGCACTCTCAGTACAATCTGCTCTGATGCCGCATAGTTAAGCCAGTAT
ACACTCCGCTATCGCTACGTGACTGGGTCATGGCTGCGCCCCGACACCCGCCAACACCCGCTGACGCGCC
CTGACGGGCTTGTCTGCTCCCGGCATCCGCTTACAGACAAGCTGTGACCGTCTCCGGGAGCTGCATGTGT
CAGAGGTTTTCACCGTCATCACCGAAACGCGCGAGGCAGCTGCGGTAAAGCTCATCAGCGTGGTCGTGAA
GCGATTCACAGATGTCTGCCTGTTCATCCGCGTCCAGCTCGTTGAGTTTCTCCAGAAGCGTTAATGTCTG
GCTTCTGATAAAGCGGGCCATGTTAAGGGCGGTTTTTTCCTGTTTGGTCACTGATGCCTCCGTGTAAGGG
GGATTTCTGTTCATGGGGGTAATGATACCGATGAAACGAGAGAGGATGCTCACGATACGGGTTACTGATG
ATGAACATGCCCGGTTACTGGAACGTTGTGAGGGTAAACAACTGGCGGTATGGATGCGGCGGGACCAGAG
AAAAATCACTCAGGGTCAATGCCAGCGCTTCGTTAATACAGATGTAGGTGTTCCACAGGGTAGCCAGCAG
CATCCTGCGATGCAGATCCGGAACATAATGGTGCAGGGCGCTGACTTCCGCGTTTCCAGACTTTACGAAA
CACGGAAACCGAAGACCATTCATGTTGTTGCTCAGGTCGCAGACGTTTTGCAGCAGCAGTCGCTTCACGT
TCGCTCGCGTATCGGTGATTCATTCTGCTAACCAGTAAGGCAACCCCGCCAGCCTAGCCGGGTCCTCAAC
GACAGGAGCACGATCATGCGCACCCGTGGGGCCGCCATGCCGGCGATAATGGCCTGCTTCTCGCCGAAAC
GTTTGGTGGCGGGACCAGTGACGAAGGCTTGAGCGAGGGCGTGCAAGATTCCGAATACCGCAAGCGACAG
GCCGATCATCGTCGCGCTCCAGCGAAAGCGGTCCTCGCCGAAAATGACCCAGAGCGCTGCCGGCACCTGT
CCTACGAGTTGCATGATAAAGAAGACAGTCATAAGTGCGGCGACGATAGTCATGCCCCGCGCCCACCGGA
AGGAGCTGACTGGGTTGAAGGCTCTCAAGGGCATCGGTCGAGATCCCGGTGCCTAATGAGTGAGCTAACT
TACATTAATTGCGTTGCGCTCACTGCCCGCTTTCCAGTCGGGAAACCTGTCGTGCCAGCTGCATTAATGA
ATCGGCCAACGCGCGGGGAGAGGCGGTTTGCGTATTGGGCGCCAGGGTGGTTTTTCTTTTCACCAGTGAG
ACGGGCAACAGCTGATTGCCCTTCACCGCCTGGCCCTGAGAGAGTTGCAGCAAGCGGTCCACGCTGGTTT
GCCCCAGCAGGCGAAAATCCTGTTTGATGGTGGTTAACGGCGGGATATAACATGAGCTGTCTTCGGTATC
GTCGTATCCCACTACCGAGATATCCGCACCAACGCGCAGCCCGGACTCGGTAATGGCGCGCATTGCGCCC
AGCGCCATCTGATCGTTGGCAACCAGCATCGCAGTGGGAACGATGCCCTCATTCAGCATTTGCATGGTTT
GTTGAAAACCGGACATGGCACTCCAGTCGCCTTCCCGTTCCGCTATCGGCTGAATTTGATTGCGAGTGAG
ATATTTATGCCAGCCAGCCAGACGCAGACGCGCCGAGACAGAACTTAATGGGCCCGCTAACAGCGCGATT
TGCTGGTGACCCAATGCGACCAGATGCTCCACGCCCAGTCGCGTACCGTCTTCATGGGAGAAAATAATAC
TGTTGATGGGTGTCTGGTCAGAGACATCAAGAAATAACGCCGGAACATTAGTGCAGGCAGCTTCCACAGC
AATGGCATCCTGGTCATCCAGCGGATAGTTAATGATCAGCCCACTGACGCGTTGCGCGAGAAGATTGTGC
ACCGCCGCTTTACAGGCTTCGACGCCGCTTCGTTCTACCATCGACACCACCACGCTGGCACCCAGTTGAT
CGGCGCGAGATTTAATCGCCGCGACAATTTGCGACGGCGCGTGCAGGGCCAGACTGGAGGTGGCAACGCC
AATCAGCAACGACTGTTTGCCCGCCAGTTGTTGTGCCACGCGGTTGGGAATGTAATTCAGCTCCGCCATC
GCCGCTTCCACTTTTTCCCGCGTTTTCGCAGAAACGTGGCTGGCCTGGTTCACCACGCGGGAAACGGTCT
GATAAGAGACACCGGCATACTCTGCGACATCGTATAACGTTACTGGTTTCACATTCACCACCCTGAATTG
ACTCTCTTCCGGGCGCTATCATGCCATACCGCGAAAGGTTTTGCGCCATTCGATGGTGTCCGGGATCTCG
ACGCTCTCCCTTATGCGACTCCTGCATTAGGAAGCAGCCCAGTAGTAGGTTGAGGCCGTTGAGCACCGCC
GCCGCAAGGAATGGTGCATGCAAGGAGATGGCGCCCAACAGTCCCCCGGCCACGGGGCCTGCCACCATAC
CCACGCCGAAACAAGCGCTCATGAGCCCGAAGTGGCGAGCCCGATCTTCCCCATCGGTGATGTCGGCGAT
ATAGGCGCCAGCAACCGCACCTGTGGCGCCGGTGATGCCGGCCACGATGCGTCCGGCGTAGAGGATCGAG
ATCTCGATCCCGCGAAAT
Features (pLannotate 1.2.2; 21 found; start..end, strand, type, name):
      1..19      +  promoter       T7 promoter: promoter for bacteriophage T7 RNA polymerase
     20..44      +  protein_bind   lac operator: The lac repressor binds to the lac operator to inhibit transcription in E. coli. This inhibition can be relieved by adding lactose or isopropyl-β-D-thiogalactopyranoside (IPTG). lac repressor encoded by lacI
     59..81      +  RBS            RBS: efficient ribosome binding site from bacteriophage T7 gene 10 (Olins and Rangwala, 1989)
    100..116     +  CDS            capTEV™ (fragment): composite tag for in vivo biotinylation, TEV protease cleavage, and 6xHis tagging
    127..144     +  CDS            thrombin site: thrombin recognition and cleavage site
    148..1161    +  CDS            oleA: OLEA_XANCP - Experimental evidence at protein level: Swiss-Prot protein existence level 1. Involved in olefin biosynthesis (PubMed:21266575, PubMed:22524624, PubMed:27815501, PubMed:28223313). Catalyzes a non- decarboxylative head-to-head Claisen condensation of two acyl-CoA molecules, generating an (R)-2-alkyl-3-oxoalkanoate (PubMed:21266575, PubMed:22524624, PubMed:27815501). Is active with fatty acyl-CoA substrates that ranged from C(8) to C(16) in length, and is the most active with palmitoyl-CoA and myristoyl-CoA (PubMed:21266575). From Xanthomonas campestris pv. campestris (strain ATCC 3
   1171..1188    +  CDS            9xHis (fragment): 9xHis affinity tag
   1198..1247    +  CDS            SET1 (fragment): solubility-enhancement tag derived from T7 phage gene 10B
   1255..1302    +  terminator     T7 terminator: transcription terminator for bacteriophage T7 RNA polymerase
   1339..1767    +  rep_origin     f1 ori (sequence partly withheld): f1 bacteriophage origin of replication; arrow indicates direction of (+) strand synthesis
   1820..1877    +  promoter       AmpR promoter (fragment): bla
   1886..2701    -  CDS            KanR: aminoglycoside phosphotransferase; aph(3')-Ia; confers resistance to kanamycin in bacteria or G418 (Geneticin®) in eukaryotes
   2823..3411    +  rep_origin     ori: high-copy-number ColE1/pMB1/pBR322/pUC origin of replication
   3597..3736    -  misc_feature   bom: basis of mobility region from pBR322
   3838..4029    -  CDS            rop: Rop protein, which maintains plasmids at low copy number; rop
   4046..4426    +  CDS            YPB1_ECOLX: Protein predicted: Swiss-Prot protein existence level 4. From Escherichia coli.
   4498..4789    -  CDS            TcR (fragment): tetracycline efflux protein; tet; confers resistance to tetracycline
   4804..4825    -  protein_bind   CAP binding site: CAP binding activates transcription in the presence of cAMP. E. coli catabolite activator protein
   4838..5920    -  CDS            lacI: lac repressor; lacI; The lac repressor binds to the lac operator to inhibit transcription in E. coli. This inhibition can be relieved by adding lactose or isopropyl-β-D-thiogalactopyranoside (IPTG).
   5921..5998    -  promoter       lacI promoter: lacI
   6006..6285    -  CDS            TcR (fragment): tetracycline efflux protein; tet; confers resistance to tetracycline
