[The description below was written by a language model from this plasmid's Addgene catalogue record and pLannotate feature annotations shown in this document.]
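Description:
JGI_018081 is a bacterial expression plasmid of about 6.3 kb built on the pET28b backbone, with a synthetic coding sequence (WP_003480168_1, also listed as Batch220B_p044) placed between the NdeI and XhoI positions of the vector by Gibson assembly. It is propagated in E. coli under kanamycin selection, conferred by an aminoglycoside phosphotransferase (KanR) gene. Replication relies on a ColE1/pMB1-type origin. The catalogue lists the plasmid as high copy, although the annotation also shows the pBR322-derived bom site and the rop gene, which normally moderates copy number. An f1 origin is present as well. Short hits to a tetracycline resistance gene appear to be backbone remnants rather than a functional marker.

The insert sits in a standard pET expression cassette: a T7 promoter with an adjacent lac operator, the T7 gene 10 ribosome binding site, and a T7 terminator downstream, with a plasmid-borne lacI gene supplying repressor. Transcription therefore depends on T7 RNA polymerase in the host and is inducible with IPTG. The annotation software matches the roughly 1 kb open reading frame to OleA of Xanthomonas campestris, an enzyme of olefin biosynthesis that joins two fatty acyl-CoA molecules by a non-decarboxylative head-to-head Claisen condensation. The exact source organism of the recorded accession is not stated, and the species field reads synthetic. Upstream annotations correspond to a His-tag fragment and a thrombin cleavage site, and a second His-tag fragment lies downstream; whether the latter is translated is not stated. The stated purpose, hydrocarbon structures for fuels and chemicals, suggests use in producing and characterising this enzyme for hydrocarbon biosynthesis work.
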