Addgene plasmid #158910: JGI_018081
Purpose: Hydrocarbon Structures for Fuels and Chemicals
Depositing lab: Joint Genome Institute.
Backbone
  Vector backbone: pET28b
  Vector type: Synthetic Biology
Growth in bacteria
  Bacterial resistance: Kanamycin, 50 μg/mL
  Growth temperature: 37°C
  Growth strain: Top10
  Copy number: High Copy
Gene/Insert
  Gene/Insert name: WP_003480168_1 (alt name: Batch220B_p044)
  Species: Synthetic
  Cloning method: Gibson Cloning
Terms and licenses: Academic/Nonprofit Terms; Industry Terms: Not Available to Industry
Depositor comments: pET28b_NdeIXhoI vector with WP_003480168_1 insert, JGI ICE Registry: https://registry.jgi.doe.gov/entry/18081
How to cite: JGI_018081 was a gift from Joint Genome Institute (Addgene plasmid # 158910 ; http://n2t.net/addgene:158910 ; RRID:Addgene_158910)
